Addgene plasmid #220233: H6Gb1-CREB(1-280) T160C
Purpose: bacterial expression of CREB1 domains
Depositing lab: Peter Wright. Depositing organization: Scripps California (The Scripps Research Institute). Publication: Glutamine-rich regions of the disordered CREB transactivation domain mediate dynamic intra- and intermolecular interactions. Martinez-Yamout MA, Nasir I, Shnitkind S, Ellis JP, Berlow RB, Kroon G, Deniz AA, Dyson HJ, Wright PE. Proc Natl Acad Sci U S A. 2023 Nov 21;120(47):e2313835120. doi: 10.1073/pnas.2313835120. Epub 2023 Nov 14. PubMed 37971402.
Backbone
  Vector backbone: pet21d
  Vector type: Bacterial Expression
Growth in bacteria
  Bacterial resistance: Ampicillin, 100 μg/mL
  Growth temperature: 37°C
  Growth strain: DH5alpha
  Copy number: Low Copy
Gene/Insert
  Gene/Insert name: CREB1
  Species: R. norvegicus (rat)
  Insert size (bp): 848
  Mutation: T160C
  Entrez Gene: Creb1 (a.k.a. Creb)
  Promoter: T7
  Tag / fusion protein: His6-GB1-tev (N terminal on backbone)
  Cloning method: Restriction Enzyme; 5′ cloning site NdeI (not destroyed); 3′ cloning site HindIII (not destroyed)
  Sequencing primers: 5′ T7; 3′ T7
Terms and licenses: Academic/Nonprofit Terms; Industry Terms: Not Available to Industry
How to cite: H6Gb1-CREB(1-280) T160C was a gift from Peter Wright (Addgene plasmid # 220233 ; http://n2t.net/addgene:220233 ; RRID:Addgene_220233)
