[The description below was written by a language model from this plasmid's Addgene catalogue record and pLannotate feature annotations shown in this document.]
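Description:
H6Gb1-CREB(1-280) T160C is a bacterial expression plasmid built on the pET21d backbone for producing a fragment of rat CREB1 (Creb1) in E. coli. It carries the β-lactamase gene for ampicillin selection and a pBR322-type ColE1 origin together with the rop gene and bom region, consistent with the low copy number recorded for it. An f1 origin is also present. The sequenced plasmid is about 6.5 kb.

Expression is driven by a T7 promoter with an adjacent lac operator, followed by the phage T7 gene 10 ribosome binding site. The plasmid-borne lacI gene supplies repressor, so transcription requires T7 RNA polymerase from the host and is induced with IPTG. The open reading frame begins with a His6 tag for metal-affinity purification. Next comes the GB1 domain of streptococcal protein G, commonly used as a small solubility- and expression-enhancing fusion partner, and then a TEV protease site that allows both tags to be removed. The CREB1 insert of roughly 850 bp follows, cloned between NdeI and HindIII. The construct name indicates it encodes residues 1–280, and it carries a threonine-to-cysteine substitution at position 160.

Downstream vector sequence includes a His-tag coding stretch and the T7 terminator. The record does not say whether that C-terminal His sequence is translated or excluded by a stop codon in the insert. The stated purpose is bacterial expression of CREB1 domains, and the associated study concerns interactions within the disordered, glutamine-rich CREB transactivation domain. The reason for introducing the cysteine is not stated, although engineered single cysteines are often used for site-specific labelling.
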