Features (pLannotate 1.2.2; 22 found; start..end, strand, type, name):
    678..695     +  CDS            9xHis (fragment): 9xHis affinity tag
    705..754     +  CDS            SET1 (fragment): solubility-enhancement tag derived from T7 phage gene 10B
    762..809     +  terminator     T7 terminator: transcription terminator for bacteriophage T7 RNA polymerase
    846..1274    +  rep_origin     f1 ori (sequence partly withheld): f1 bacteriophage origin of replication; arrow indicates direction of (+) strand synthesis
   1327..1431    +  promoter       AmpR promoter: bla
   1432..2292    +  CDS            AmpR: β-lactamase; bla; confers resistance to ampicillin, carbenicillin, and related antibiotics
   2463..3051    +  rep_origin     ori: high-copy-number ColE1/pMB1/pBR322/pUC origin of replication
   3237..3376    -  misc_feature   bom: basis of mobility region from pBR322
   3478..3669    -  CDS            rop: Rop protein, which maintains plasmids at low copy number; rop
   3686..4066    +  CDS            YPB1_ECOLX: Protein predicted: Swiss-Prot protein existence level 4. From Escherichia coli.
   4138..4429    -  CDS            TcR (fragment): tetracycline efflux protein; tet; confers resistance to tetracycline
   4444..4465    -  protein_bind   CAP binding site: CAP binding activates transcription in the presence of cAMP. E. coli catabolite activator protein
   4478..5560    -  CDS            lacI: lac repressor; lacI; The lac repressor binds to the lac operator to inhibit transcription in E. coli. This inhibition can be relieved by adding lactose or isopropyl-β-D-thiogalactopyranoside (IPTG).
   5561..5638    -  promoter       lacI promoter: lacI
   5646..5925    -  CDS            TcR (fragment): tetracycline efflux protein; tet; confers resistance to tetracycline
   5947..5965    +  promoter       T7 promoter: promoter for bacteriophage T7 RNA polymerase
   5966..5990    +  protein_bind   lac operator: The lac repressor binds to the lac operator to inhibit transcription in E. coli. This inhibition can be relieved by adding lactose or isopropyl-β-D-thiogalactopyranoside (IPTG). lac repressor encoded by lacI
   6005..6027    +  RBS            RBS: efficient ribosome binding site from bacteriophage T7 gene 10 (Olins and Rangwala, 1989)
   6040..6056    +  CDS            capTEV™ (fragment): composite tag for in vivo biotinylation, TEV protease cleavage, and 6xHis tagging
   6070..6234    +  CDS            spg (fragment) (sequence withheld): SPG1_STRSG - Experimental evidence at protein level: Swiss-Prot protein existence level 1. Binds to the constant Fc region of IgG with high affinity. From Streptococcus sp. group G.
   6259..6279    +  CDS            TEV site: tobacco etch virus (TEV) protease recognition and cleavage site
   6286..650     +  CDS            Creb1 (fragment) (across the origin): CREB1_RAT - Also known as Creb-1. Experimental evidence at protein level: Swiss-Prot protein existence level 1. Phosphorylation-dependent transcription factor that stimulates transcription upon binding to the DNA cAMP response element (CRE), a sequence present in many viral and cellular promoters. Transcription activation is enhanced by the TORC coactivators which act independently of Ser-119 phosphorylation. Involved in different cellular processes including the synchronization of circadian rhythmicity and the differentiation of adipose cells (By similarity). From Rattus norvegicus (Rat).
>Addgene plasmid #220233 | H6Gb1-CREB(1-280) T160C | addgene full sequence | sequence record 436969 | Addgene NGS Result
TCCAGGTCCATGGGGTCATCCAGGCGGCCCAGCCATCAGTTATTCAGTCTCCACAAGTCCAAACAGTTCA
GTCTTCCTGTAAGGACTTAAAAAGACTTTTCTCCGGAACTCAGATTTCAACTATTGCAGAAAGTGAAGAT
TCACAGGAGTCTGTGGATAGTGTAACTGATTCCCAAAAACGAAGGGAAATCCTTTCAAGGAGGCCTTCCT
ACAGGAAAATTTTGAATGACTTATCTTCTGATGCACCAGGGGTGCCAAGGATTGAAGAAGAAAAATCAGA
AGAAGAGTGTTCAGCCCCTGCCATCACCACTGTAACAGTGCCAACCCCGATTTACCAAACTAGCAGTGGG
CAGTATATTGCCATTACCCAGGGAGGAGCAATACAGCTGGCTAACAATGGTACCGATGGGGTACAGGGCC
TGCAGACATTAACCATGACCAATGCAGCTGCCACTCAGCCGGGTACTACCATTCTACAATATGCACAGAC
CACTGATGGACAGCAGATTCTAGTGCCCAGCAACCAAGTTGTTGTTCAAGCTGCCTCTGGTGATGTACAA
ACATACCAGATTCGCACAGCACCCACTAGCACCATTGCCCCTGGAGTTGTTATGGCGTCCTCCCCAGCAC
TTCCTACACAGCCTGCTGAATAATAGAAGCTTGCGGCCGCACTCGAGCACCACCACCACCACCACTGAGA
TCCGGCTGCTAACAAAGCCCGAAAGGAAGCTGAGTTGGCTGCTGCCACCGCTGAGCAATAACTAGCATAA
CCCCTTGGGGCCTCTAAACGGGTCTTGAGGGGTTTTTTGCTGAAAGGAGGAACTATATCCGGATTGGCGA
ATGGG
[124 nt withheld, positions 846-969]
C
[91 nt withheld, positions 971-1061]
A
[49 nt withheld, positions 1063-1111]
CCTTTGACGTTGGAGTCCACGTTCTTT
[37 nt withheld, positions 1139-1175]
ACCCTATCTCGGTCTATTCTTTTGATTTATAAGGGATTTTGCCGATTTCGGCCTATTGGTTAAAAAATGA
GCTGATTTAACAAAAATTTAACGCGAATTTTAACAAAATATTAACGCTTACAATTTAGGTGGCACTTTTC
GGGGAAATGTGCGCGGAACCCCTATTTGTTTATTTTTCTAAATACATTCAAATATGTATCCGCTCATGAG
ACAATAACCCTGATAAATGCTTCAATAATATTGAAAAAGGAAGAGTATGAGTATTCAACATTTCCGTGTC
GCCCTTATTCCCTTTTTTGCGGCATTTTGCCTTCCTGTTTTTGCTCACCCAGAAACGCTGGTGAAAGTAA
AAGATGCTGAAGATCAGTTGGGTGCACGAGTGGGTTACATCGAACTGGATCTCAACAGCGGTAAGATCCT
TGAGAGTTTTCGCCCCGAAGAACGTTTTCCAATGATGAGCACTTTTAAAGTTCTGCTATGTGGCGCGGTA
TTATCCCGTATTGACGCCGGGCAAGAGCAACTCGGTCGCCGCATACACTATTCTCAGAATGACTTGGTTG
AGTACTCACCAGTCACAGAAAAGCATCTTACGGATGGCATGACAGTAAGAGAATTATGCAGTGCTGCCAT
AACCATGAGTGATAACACTGCGGCCAACTTACTTCTGACAACGATCGGAGGACCGAAGGAGCTAACCGCT
TTTTTGCACAACATGGGGGATCATGTAACTCGCCTTGATCGTTGGGAACCGGAGCTGAATGAAGCCATAC
CAAACGACGAGCGTGACACCACGATGCCTGCAGCAATGGCAACAACGTTGCGCAAACTATTAACTGGCGA
ACTACTTACTCTAGCTTCCCGGCAACAATTAATAGACTGGATGGAGGCGGATAAAGTTGCAGGACCACTT
CTGCGCTCGGCCCTTCCGGCTGGCTGGTTTATTGCTGATAAATCTGGAGCCGGTGAGCGTGGGTCTCGCG
GTATCATTGCAGCACTGGGGCCAGATGGTAAGCCCTCCCGTATCGTAGTTATCTACACGACGGGGAGTCA
GGCAACTATGGATGAACGAAATAGACAGATCGCTGAGATAGGTGCCTCACTGATTAAGCATTGGTAACTG
TCAGACCAAGTTTACTCATATATACTTTAGATTGATTTAAAACTTCATTTTTAATTTAAAAGGATCTAGG
TGAAGATCCTTTTTGATAATCTCATGACCAAAATCCCTTAACGTGAGTTTTCGTTCCACTGAGCGTCAGA
CCCCGTAGAAAAGATCAAAGGATCTTCTTGAGATCCTTTTTTTCTGCGCGTAATCTGCTGCTTGCAAACA
AAAAAACCACCGCTACCAGCGGTGGTTTGTTTGCCGGATCAAGAGCTACCAACTCTTTTTCCGAAGGTAA
CTGGCTTCAGCAGAGCGCAGATACCAAATACTGTCCTTCTAGTGTAGCCGTAGTTAGGCCACCACTTCAA
GAACTCTGTAGCACCGCCTACATACCTCGCTCTGCTAATCCTGTTACCAGTGGCTGCTGCCAGTGGCGAT
AAGTCGTGTCTTACCGGGTTGGACTCAAGACGATAGTTACCGGATAAGGCGCAGCGGTCGGGCTGAACGG
GGGGTTCGTGCACACAGCCCAGCTTGGAGCGAACGACCTACACCGAACTGAGATACCTACAGCGTGAGCT
ATGAGAAAGCGCCACGCTTCCCGAAGGGAGAAAGGCGGACAGGTATCCGGTAAGCGGCAGGGTCGGAACA
GGAGAGCGCACGAGGGAGCTTCCAGGGGGAAACGCCTGGTATCTTTATAGTCCTGTCGGGTTTCGCCACC
TCTGACTTGAGCGTCGATTTTTGTGATGCTCGTCAGGGGGGCGGAGCCTATGGAAAAACGCCAGCAACGC
GGCCTTTTTACGGTTCCTGGCCTTTTGCTGGCCTTTTGCTCACATGTTCTTTCCTGCGTTATCCCCTGAT
TCTGTGGATAACCGTATTACCGCCTTTGAGTGAGCTGATACCGCTCGCCGCAGCCGAACGACCGAGCGCA
GCGAGTCAGTGAGCGAGGAAGCGGAAGAGCGCCTGATGCGGTATTTTCTCCTTACGCATCTGTGCGGTAT
TTCACACCGCAATGGTGCACTCTCAGTACAATCTGCTCTGATGCCGCATAGTTAAGCCAGTATACACTCC
GCTATCGCTACGTGACTGGGTCATGGCTGCGCCCCGACACCCGCCAACACCCGCTGACGCGCCCTGACGG
GCTTGTCTGCTCCCGGCATCCGCTTACAGACAAGCTGTGACCGTCTCCGGGAGCTGCATGTGTCAGAGGT
TTTCACCGTCATCACCGAAACGCGCGAGGCAGCTGCGGTAAAGCTCATCAGCGTGGTCGTGAAGCGATTC
ACAGATGTCTGCCTGTTCATCCGCGTCCAGCTCGTTGAGTTTCTCCAGAAGCGTTAATGTCTGGCTTCTG
ATAAAGCGGGCCATGTTAAGGGCGGTTTTTTCCTGTTTGGTCACTGATGCCTCCGTGTAAGGGGGATTTC
TGTTCATGGGGGTAATGATACCGATGAAACGAGAGAGGATGCTCACGATACGGGTTACTGATGATGAACA
TGCCCGGTTACTGGAACGTTGTGAGGGTAAACAACTGGCGGTATGGATGCGGCGGGACCAGAGAAAAATC
ACTCAGGGTCAATGCCAGCGCTTCGTTAATACAGATGTAGGTGTTCCACAGGGTAGCCAGCAGCATCCTG
CGATGCAGATCCGGAACATAATGGTGCAGGGCGCTGACTTCCGCGTTTCCAGACTTTACGAAACACGGAA
ACCGAAGACCATTCATGTTGTTGCTCAGGTCGCAGACGTTTTGCAGCAGCAGTCGCTTCACGTTCGCTCG
CGTATCGGTGATTCATTCTGCTAACCAGTAAGGCAACCCCGCCAGCCTAGCCGGGTCCTCAACGACAGGA
GCACGATCATGCGCACCCGTGGGGCCGCCATGCCGGCGATAATGGCCTGCTTCTCGCCGAAACGTTTGGT
GGCGGGACCAGTGACGAAGGCTTGAGCGAGGGCGTGCAAGATTCCGAATACCGCAAGCGACAGGCCGATC
ATCGTCGCGCTCCAGCGAAAGCGGTCCTCGCCGAAAATGACCCAGAGCGCTGCCGGCACCTGTCCTACGA
GTTGCATGATAAAGAAGACAGTCATAAGTGCGGCGACGATAGTCATGCCCCGCGCCCACCGGAAGGAGCT
GACTGGGTTGAAGGCTCTCAAGGGCATCGGTCGAGATCCCGGTGCCTAATGAGTGAGCTAACTTACATTA
ATTGCGTTGCGCTCACTGCCCGCTTTCCAGTCGGGAAACCTGTCGTGCCAGCTGCATTAATGAATCGGCC
AACGCGCGGGGAGAGGCGGTTTGCGTATTGGGCGCCAGGGTGGTTTTTCTTTTCACCAGTGAGACGGGCA
ACAGCTGATTGCCCTTCACCGCCTGGCCCTGAGAGAGTTGCAGCAAGCGGTCCACGCTGGTTTGTCCCAG
CAGGCGAAAATCCTGTTTGATGGTGGTTAACGGCGGGATATAACATGAGCTGTCTTCGGTATCGTCGTAT
CCCACTACCGAGATATCCGCACCAACGCGCAGCCCGGACTCGGTAATGGCGCGCATTGCGCCCAGCGCCA
TCTGATCGTTGGCAACCAGCATCGCAGTGGGAACGATGCCCTCATTCAGCATTTGCATGGTTTGTTGAAA
ACCGGACATGGCACTCCAGTCGCCTTCCCGTTCCGCTATCGGCTGAATTTGATTGCGAGTGAGATATTTA
TGCCAGCCAGCCAGACGCAGACGCGCCGAGACAGAACTTAATGGGCCCGCTAACAGCGCGATTTGCTGGT
GACCCAATGCGACCAGATGCTCCACGCCCAGTCGCGTACCGTCTTCATGGGAGAAAATAATACTGTTGAT
GGGTGTCTGGTCAGAGACATCAAGAAATAACGCCGGAACATTAGTGCAGGCAGCTTCCACAGCAATGGCA
TCCTGGTCATCCAGCGGATAGTTAATGATCAGCCCACTGACGCGTTGCGCGAGAAGATTGTGCACCGCCG
CTTTACAGGCTTCGACGCCGCTTCGTTCTACCATCGACACCACCACGCTGGCACCCAGTTGATCGGCGCG
AGATTTAATCGCCGCGACAATTTGCGACGGCGCGTGCAGGGCCAGACTGGAGGTGGCAACGCCAATCAGC
AACGACTGTTTGCCCGCCAGTTGTTGTGCCACGCGGTTGGGAATGTAATTCAGCTCCGCCATCGCCGCTT
CCACTTTTTCCCGCGTTTTCGCAGAAACGTGGCTGGCCTGGTTCACCACGCGGGAAACGGTCTGATAAGA
GACACCGGCATACTCTGCGACATCGTATAACGTTACTGGTTTCACATTCACCACCCTGAATTGACTCTCT
TCCGGGCGCTATCATGCCATACCGCGAAAGGTTTTGCGCCATTCGATGGTGTCCGGGATCTCGACGCTCT
CCCTTATGCGACTCCTGCATTAGGAAGCAGCCCAGTAGTAGGTTGAGGCCGTTGAGCACCGCCGCCGCAA
GGAATGGTGCATGCAAGGAGATGGCGCCCAACAGTCCCCCGGCCACGGGGCCTGCCACCATACCCACGCC
GAAACAAGCGCTCATGAGCCCGAAGTGGCGAGCCCGATCTTCCCCATCGGTGATGTCGGCGATATAGGCG
CCAGCAACCGCACCTGTGGCGCCGGTGATGCCGGCCACGATGCGTCCGGCGTAGAGGATCGAGATCTCGA
TCCCGCGAAATTAATACGACTCACTATAGGGGAATTGTGAGCGGATAACAATTCCCCTCTAGAAATAATT
TTGTTTAACTTTAAGAAGGAGATATACCATGGGCCATCATCATCATCATCACAGCAGCGGC
[168 nt withheld, positions 6067-6234]
GAATTCAGCAGCGGCAGCAGCGGCGAAAACCTGTATTTTCAGGGCTCCCATATGACCATGGACTCTGGAG
CAGACAACCAGCAGAGTGGAGATGCTGCTGTAACAGAAGCTGAAAGTCAACAAATGACAGTTCAAGCCCA
GCCACAGATTGCCACATTAGCCCAGGTATCCATGCCAGCAGCTCATGCGACGTCATCTGCTCCCACTGTA
ACCTTAGTGCAGCTGCCCAATGGGCAGACAG
