>Addgene plasmid #220233 | H6Gb1-CREB(1-280) T160C | depositor partial sequence | sequence record 430464 | T7 promoter to terminator
CNNNGTCATTCCCTCTAGAATATTTTGTTTAACTTTAAGAAGGAGATATACCATGGGCCATCATCATCAT
CATCACAGCAGCGGC
[168 nt withheld, positions 86-253]
GAATTCAGCAGCGGCAGCAGCGGCGAAAACCTGTATTTTCAGGGCTCCCATATGACCATGGACTCTGGAG
CAGACAACCAGCAGAGTGGAGATGCTGCTGTAACAGAAGCTGAAAGTCAACAAATGACAGTTCAAGCCCA
GCCACAGATTGCCACATTAGCCCAGGTATCCATGCCAGCAGCTCATGCGACGTCATCTGCTCCCACTGTA
ACCTTAGTGCAGCTGCCCAATGGGCAGACAGTCCAGGTCCATGGGGTCATCCAGGCGGCCCAGCCATCAG
TTATTCAGTCTCCACAAGTCCAAACAGTTCAGTCTTCCTGTAAGGACTTAAAAAGACTTTTCTCCGGAAC
TCAGATTTCAACTATTGCAGAAAGTGAAGATTCACAGGAGTCTGTGGATAGTGTAACTGATTCCCAAAAA
CGAAGGGAAATCCTTTCAAGGAGGCCTTCCTACAGGAAAATTTTGAATGACTTATCTTCTGATGCACCAG
GGGTGCCAAGGATTGAAGAAGAAAAATCAGAAGAAGAGTGTTCAGCCCCTGCCATCACCACTGTAACAGT
GCCAACCCCGATTTACCAAACTAGCAGTGGGCAGTATATTGCCATTACCCAGGGAGGAGCAATACAGCTG
GCTAACAATGGTACCGATGGGGTACAGGGCCTGCAGACATTAACCATGACCAATGCAGCTGCCACTCAGC
CGGGTACTACCATTCTACAATATGCACAGACCACTGATGGACAGCAGATTCTAGTGCCCAGCAACCAAGT
TGTTGTTCAAGCTGCCTCTGGTGATGTACAAACATACCAGATTCGCACAGCACCCACTAGCACCATTGCC
CCTGGAGTTGTTATGGCGTCCTCCCCAGCACTTCCTACACAGCCTGCTGAATAATAGAAGCTTGCGGCCG
CACTCGAGCACCACCACCACCACCACTGAGATCCGGCTGCTAACAAAGCCCGAAAGAAGC
